Addgene plasmid #229588: pCytERM-mClover3-N1
Purpose: Expresses P450-mClover3 in mammalian cells
Depositing lab: Kiryl Piatkevich. Depositing organization: Westlake University. Publication: Bright and stable monomeric green fluorescent protein derived from StayGold. Zhang H, Lesnov GD, Subach OM, Zhang W, Kuzmicheva TP, Vlaskina AV, Samygina VR, Chen L, Ye X, Nikolaeva AY, Gabdulkhakov A, Papadaki S, Qin W, Borshchevskiy V, Perfilov MM, Gavrikov AS, Drobizhev M, Mishin AS, Piatkevich KD, Subach FV. Nat Methods. 2024 Apr;21(4):657-665. doi: 10.1038/s41592-024-02203-y. Epub 2024 Feb 26. PubMed 38409224.
Backbone
  Vector backbone: pN1
  Vector type: Mammalian Expression
Growth in bacteria
  Bacterial resistance: Kanamycin, 50 μg/mL
  Growth temperature: 37°C
  Growth strain: DH5alpha
  Copy number: High Copy
Gene/Insert
  Gene/Insert name: mClover3
  Species: Synthetic
  Cloning method: Ligation Independent Cloning
Terms and licenses: Academic/Nonprofit Terms; Industry Terms: Not Available to Industry
How to cite: pCytERM-mClover3-N1 was a gift from Kiryl Piatkevich (Addgene plasmid # 229588 ; http://n2t.net/addgene:229588 ; RRID:Addgene_229588)
