[The description below was written by a language model from this plasmid's Addgene catalogue record and pLannotate feature annotations shown in this document.]
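Description:
pCytERM-mClover3-N1 is a 4.8 kb mammalian expression plasmid built on an N1-type backbone, in which a targeting sequence sits upstream of the fluorescent protein so that the fluorophore forms the C-terminal part of the fusion. It is maintained in E. coli as a high-copy plasmid through a ColE1/pUC-type origin and selected with kanamycin. The single NeoR/KanR gene (Tn5 aminoglycoside phosphotransferase) is preceded by both a bacterial bla promoter and the SV40 enhancer/early promoter and followed by an HSV TK polyadenylation signal. The same marker can therefore confer G418 resistance for selecting stably transfected mammalian cells. An f1 origin is also present. The short ble, bGH poly(A) and SV40 large T antigen matches in the feature table are fragments, most likely backbone remnants rather than functional parts.

The expression cassette uses the human CMV immediate early enhancer and promoter to drive a short N-terminal fragment (about 29 codons) of rabbit cytochrome P450 CYP2C1. This fragment is joined through residual multiple cloning site sequence to the mammalian codon-optimized green-yellow fluorescent protein mClover3, and the transcript ends at an SV40 poly(A) signal. The "CytERM" name refers to the cytoplasmic face of the endoplasmic reticulum membrane: this type of P450 leader acts as a membrane anchor that displays the fluorescent protein on the cytosolic side of the ER. Such fusions are commonly used to label the ER and to gauge a fluorescent protein's tendency to oligomerize in cells, since sticky proteins reorganize the ER membrane into stacked whorls. The record itself states only that the plasmid expresses P450-mClover3 in mammalian cells. The associated publication describes a monomeric StayGold-derived green fluorescent protein, which suggests that mClover3 serves as a comparison protein, though the record does not say so.
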