Features (pLannotate 1.2.2; 16 found; start..end, strand, type, name):
     61..364     +  enhancer       CMV enhancer: human cytomegalovirus immediate early enhancer
    365..568     +  promoter       CMV promoter: human cytomegalovirus (CMV) immediate early promoter
    591..614     +  misc_feature   MCS (fragment): multiple cloning site
    615..701     +  CDS            CYP2C1 (fragment): CP2C1_RABIT - Experimental evidence at protein level: Swiss-Prot protein existence level 1. Cytochromes P450 are a group of heme-thiolate monooxygenases. In liver microsomes, this enzyme is involved in an NADPH-dependent electron transport pathway. It oxidizes a variety of structurally unrelated compounds, including steroids, fatty acids, and xenobiotics. From Oryctolagus cuniculus (Rabbit).
    696..739     +  misc_feature   MCS (fragment): multiple cloning site
    753..1472    +  CDS            mClover3: bright green-yellow fluorescent protein derived from mClover2, with improved photostability (Bajar et al., 2003) mammalian codon-optimized
   1488..1571    +  CDS            large T antigen (fragment): large T antigen from SV40 (simian virus 40)
   1594..1715    +  polyA_signal   SV40 poly(A) signal: SV40 polyadenylation signal
   1749..2177    -  rep_origin     f1 ori (sequence partly withheld): f1 bacteriophage origin of replication; arrow indicates direction of (+) strand synthesis
   2204..2308    +  promoter       AmpR promoter: bla
   2310..2667    +  promoter       SV40 promoter: SV40 enhancer and early promoter
   2702..3496    +  CDS            NeoR/KanR: aminoglycoside phosphotransferase from Tn5; aph(3')-II (or nptII); confers resistance to neomycin, kanamycin, and G418 (Geneticin®)
   3517..3669    +  CDS            ble (fragment): BLE_KLEPN - Experimental evidence at protein level: Swiss-Prot protein existence level 1. Binding protein with a strong affinity to the bleomycin family of antibiotics. Binds to CL990; an antimitotic-antibiotic compound. From Klebsiella pneumoniae.
   3728..3775    +  polyA_signal   HSV TK poly(A) signal: herpes simplex virus thymidine kinase polyadenylation signal (Cole and Stacy, 1985)
   3866..3882    -  polyA_signal   bGH poly(A) signal (fragment): bovine growth hormone polyadenylation signal
   4104..4692    +  rep_origin     ori: high-copy-number ColE1/pMB1/pBR322/pUC origin of replication
>Addgene plasmid #229588 | pCytERM-mClover3-N1 | addgene full sequence | sequence record 478769 | Addgene NGS Result
TAGTTATTAATAGTAATCAATTACGGGGTCATTAGTTCATAGCCCATATATGGAGTTCCGCGTTACATAA
CTTACGGTAAATGGCCCGCCTGGCTGACCGCCCAACGACCCCCGCCCATTGACGTCAATAATGACGTATG
TTCCCATAGTAACGCCAATAGGGACTTTCCATTGACGTCAATGGGTGGAGTATTTACGGTAAACTGCCCA
CTTGGCAGTACATCAAGTGTATCATATGCCAAGTACGCCCCCTATTGACGTCAATGACGGTAAATGGCCC
GCCTGGCATTATGCCCAGTACATGACCTTATGGGACTTTCCTACTTGGCAGTACATCTACGTATTAGTCA
TCGCTATTACCATGGTGATGCGGTTTTGGCAGTACATCAATGGGCGTGGATAGCGGTTTGACTCACGGGG
ATTTCCAAGTCTCCACCCCATTGACGTCAATGGGAGTTTGTTTTGGCACCAAAATCAACGGGACTTTCCA
AAATGTCGTAACAACTCCGCCCCATTGACGCAAATGGGCGGTAGGCGTGTACGGTGGGAGGTCTATATAA
GCAGAGCTGGTTTAGTGAACCGTCAGATCCGCTAGCGCTACCGGACTCAGATCTATGGACCCTGTGGTGG
TGCTGGGGCTCTGTCTCTCCTGTTTGCTTCTCCTTTCACTCTGGAAACAGAGCTATGGGGGAGGGAAGCT
TCGAATTCTGCAGTCGACGGTACCGCGGGCCCGGGATCCACCGGTCGCCACCATGGTGAGCAAGGGCGAG
GAGCTGTTCACCGGGGTGGTGCCCATCCTGGTCGAGCTGGACGGCGACGTAAACGGCCACAAGTTCAGCG
TCCGCGGCGAGGGCGAGGGCGATGCCACCAACGGCAAGCTGACCCTGAAGTTCATCTGCACCACCGGCAA
GCTGCCCGTGCCCTGGCCCACCCTCGTGACCACCTTCGGCTACGGCGTGGCCTGCTTCAGCCGCTACCCC
GACCACATGAAGCAGCACGACTTCTTCAAGTCCGCCATGCCCGAAGGCTACGTCCAGGAGCGCACCATCT
CTTTCAAGGACGACGGTACCTACAAGACCCGCGCCGAGGTGAAGTTCGAGGGCGACACCCTGGTGAACCG
CATCGAGCTGAAGGGCATCGACTTCAAGGAGGACGGCAACATCCTGGGGCACAAGCTGGAGTACAACTTC
AACAGCCACTACGTCTATATCACGGCCGACAAGCAGAAGAACTGCATCAAGGCTAACTTCAAGATCCGCC
ACAACGTTGAGGACGGCAGCGTGCAGCTCGCCGACCACTACCAGCAGAACACCCCCATCGGCGACGGCCC
CGTGCTGCTGCCCGACAACCACTACCTGAGCCATCAGTCCAAGCTGAGCAAAGACCCCAACGAGAAGCGC
GATCACATGGTCCTGCTGGAGTTCGTGACCGCCGCCGGGATTACACATGGCATGGACGAGCTGTACAAGT
AAGCGGCCGCGACTCTAGATCATAATCAGCCATACCACATTTGTAGAGGTTTTACTTGCTTTAAAAAACC
TCCCACACCTCCCCCTGAACCTGAAACATAAAATGAATGCAATTGTTGTTGTTAACTTGTTTATTGCAGC
TTATAATGGTTACAAATAAAGCAATAGCATCACAAATTTCACAAATAAAGCATTTTTTTCACTGCATTCT
AGTTGTGGTTTGTCCAAACTCATCAATGTATCTTAAGGCGTAAATTGTAAGCGTTAATATTTTGTTAAAA
TTCGCGTTAAATTTTTGTTAAATCAGCTCATTTTTTAACCAATAGGCCGAAATCGGCAAAATCCCTTATA
AATCAAAAGAATAGACCGAGATAGGGT
[37 nt withheld, positions 1848-1884]
AAAGAACGTGGACTCCAACGTCAAAGG
[49 nt withheld, positions 1912-1960]
T
[91 nt withheld, positions 1962-2052]
G
[124 nt withheld, positions 2054-2177]
CAGGTGGCACTTTTCGGGGAAATGTGCGCGGAACCCCTATTTGTTTATTTTTCTAAATACATTCAAATAT
GTATCCGCTCATGAGACAATAACCCTGATAAATGCTTCAATAATATTGAAAAAGGAAGAGTCCTGAGGCG
GAAAGAACCAGCTGTGGAATGTGTGTCAGTTAGGGTGTGGAAAGTCCCCAGGCTCCCCAGCAGGCAGAAG
TATGCAAAGCATGCATCTCAATTAGTCAGCAACCAGGTGTGGAAAGTCCCCAGGCTCCCCAGCAGGCAGA
AGTATGCAAAGCATGCATCTCAATTAGTCAGCAACCATAGTCCCGCCCCTAACTCCGCCCATCCCGCCCC
TAACTCCGCCCAGTTCCGCCCATTCTCCGCCCCATGGCTGACTAATTTTTTTTATTTATGCAGAGGCCGA
GGCCGCCTCGGCCTCTGAGCTATTCCAGAAGTAGTGAGGAGGCTTTTTTGGAGGCCTAGGCTTTTGCAAA
GATCGATCAAGAGACAGGATGAGGATCGTTTCGCATGATTGAACAAGATGGATTGCACGCAGGTTCTCCG
GCCGCTTGGGTGGAGAGGCTATTCGGCTATGACTGGGCACAACAGACAATCGGCTGCTCTGATGCCGCCG
TGTTCCGGCTGTCAGCGCAGGGGCGCCCGGTTCTTTTTGTCAAGACCGACCTGTCCGGTGCCCTGAATGA
ACTGCAAGACGAGGCAGCGCGGCTATCGTGGCTGGCCACGACGGGCGTTCCTTGCGCAGCTGTGCTCGAC
GTTGTCACTGAAGCGGGAAGGGACTGGCTGCTATTGGGCGAAGTGCCGGGGCAGGATCTCCTGTCATCTC
ACCTTGCTCCTGCCGAGAAAGTATCCATCATGGCTGATGCAATGCGGCGGCTGCATACGCTTGATCCGGC
TACCTGCCCATTCGACCACCAAGCGAAACATCGCATCGAGCGAGCACGTACTCGGATGGAAGCCGGTCTT
GTCGATCAGGATGATCTGGACGAAGAGCATCAGGGGCTCGCGCCAGCCGAACTGTTCGCCAGGCTCAAGG
CGAGCATGCCCGACGGCGAGGATCTCGTCGTGACCCATGGCGATGCCTGCTTGCCGAATATCATGGTGGA
AAATGGCCGCTTTTCTGGATTCATCGACTGTGGCCGGCTGGGTGTGGCGGACCGCTATCAGGACATAGCG
TTGGCTACCCGTGATATTGCTGAAGAGCTTGGCGGCGAATGGGCTGACCGCTTCCTCGTGCTTTACGGTA
TCGCCGCTCCCGATTCGCAGCGCATCGCCTTCTATCGCCTTCTTGACGAGTTCTTCTGAGCGGGACTCTG
GGGTTCGAAATGACCGACCAAGCGACGCCCAACCTGCCATCACGAGATTTCGATTCCACCGCCGCCTTCT
ATGAAAGGTTGGGCTTCGGAATCGTTTTCCGGGACGCCGGCTGGATGATCCTCCAGCGCGGGGATCTCAT
GCTGGAGTTCTTCGCCCACCCTAGGGGGAGGCTAACTGAAACACGGAAGGAGACAATACCGGAAGGAACC
CGCGCTATGACGGCAATAAAAAGACAGAATAAAACGCACGGTGTTGGGTCGTTTGTTCATAAACGCGGGG
TTCGGTCCCAGGGCTGGCACTCTGTCGATACCCCACCGAGACCCCATTGGGGCCAATACGCCCGCGTTTC
TTCCTTTTCCCCACCCCACCCCCCAAGTTCGGGTGAAGGCCCAGGGCTCGCAGCCAACGTCGGGGCGGCA
GGCCCTGCCATAGCCTCAGGTTACTCATATATACTTTAGATTGATTTAAAACTTCATTTTTAATTTAAAA
GGATCTAGGTGAAGATCCTTTTTGATAATCTCATGACCAAAATCCCTTAACGTGAGTTTTCGTTCCACTG
AGCGTCAGACCCCGTAGAAAAGATCAAAGGATCTTCTTGAGATCCTTTTTTTCTGCGCGTAATCTGCTGC
TTGCAAACAAAAAAACCACCGCTACCAGCGGTGGTTTGTTTGCCGGATCAAGAGCTACCAACTCTTTTTC
CGAAGGTAACTGGCTTCAGCAGAGCGCAGATACCAAATACTGTTCTTCTAGTGTAGCCGTAGTTAGGCCA
CCACTTCAAGAACTCTGTAGCACCGCCTACATACCTCGCTCTGCTAATCCTGTTACCAGTGGCTGCTGCC
AGTGGCGATAAGTCGTGTCTTACCGGGTTGGACTCAAGACGATAGTTACCGGATAAGGCGCAGCGGTCGG
GCTGAACGGGGGGTTCGTGCACACAGCCCAGCTTGGAGCGAACGACCTACACCGAACTGAGATACCTACA
GCGTGAGCTATGAGAAAGCGCCACGCTTCCCGAAGGGAGAAAGGCGGACAGGTATCCGGTAAGCGGCAGG
GTCGGAACAGGAGAGCGCACGAGGGAGCTTCCAGGGGGAAACGCCTGGTATCTTTATAGTCCTGTCGGGT
TTCGCCACCTCTGACTTGAGCGTCGATTTTTGTGATGCTCGTCAGGGGGGCGGAGCCTATGGAAAAACGC
CAGCAACGCGGCCTTTTTACGGTTCCTGGCCTTTTGCTGGCCTTTTGCTCACATGTTCTTTCCTGCGTTA
TCCCCTGATTCTGTGGATAACCGTATTACCGCCATGCAT
